Addgene plasmid #146130: pAc5.1B-lambdaN-HA-DmEDC3_441-680_D
Purpose: Insect Expression of DmEDC3_441-680
Depositing lab: Elisa Izaurralde. Depositing organization: Max Planck Institute for Developmental Biology. Publication: Similar modes of interaction enable Trailer Hitch and EDC3 to associate with DCP1 and Me31B in distinct protein complexes. Tritschler F, Eulalio A, Helms S, Schmidt S, Coles M, Weichenrieder O, Izaurralde E, Truffault V. Mol Cell Biol. 2008 Nov . 28(21):6695-708. 10.1128/MCB.00759-08 PubMed 18765641.
Backbone
  Vector backbone: Unknown
  Vector type: Insect Expression
Growth in bacteria
  Bacterial resistance: Ampicillin, 100 μg/mL
  Growth temperature: 37°C
  Growth strain: DH5alpha
  Copy number: Low Copy
Gene/Insert
  Gene/Insert name: DmEDC3_441-680
  Species: D. melanogaster (fly)
  Mutation: one silent mutation A456G and three mutations N162T, K221E and D418G compared to the sequence given by Uni Prot: Q9VVI2
  Entrez Gene: Edc3 (a.k.a. CG6311, DmEDC3, Dmel\CG6311, EDC3, LSm16)
  Cloning method: Unknown
Terms and licenses: Academic/Nonprofit Terms; Industry Terms: Not Available to Industry
Depositor comments: Plasmids from this collection were made available to the research community and donated after the lab closed. Please note that the sequence provided by the depositing laboratory may be theoretical/predicted or based on Sanger sequencing results. There may be discrepancies between sequencing results obtained by Addgene and the depositor sequence. If an Addgene verified sequence is not available, please contact before placing your order to request that our lab fully sequence the plasmid.
How to cite: pAc5.1B-lambdaN-HA-DmEDC3_441-680_D was a gift from Elisa Izaurralde (Addgene plasmid # 146130 ; http://n2t.net/addgene:146130 ; RRID:Addgene_146130)
