[The description below was written by a language model from this plasmid's Addgene catalogue record and pLannotate feature annotations shown in this document.]
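Description:
pAc5.1B-lambdaN-HA-DmEDC3_441-680_D is a 6,196 nt insect expression plasmid for producing a C-terminal fragment (residues 441–680) of Drosophila melanogaster EDC3, also known as LSm16 or CG6311, a protein implicated in mRNA decapping. The catalogue lists the backbone as unknown, although the name and the feature layout suggest a pAc5.1-type vector. In bacteria it is maintained through a ColE1/pUC-type origin and selected with ampicillin via a β-lactamase gene under its own promoter. The record calls it low copy even though the annotated origin is of the high-copy class. A short tetracycline-resistance fragment and a piece of SV40 large T antigen are backbone remnants and are unlikely to be functional. No marker for selection in insect cells is annotated.

Expression is driven by the D. melanogaster actin 5C promoter, a strong constitutive promoter widely used in fly cell lines such as S2. The reading frame begins with a short fragment of the bacteriophage lambda N protein, followed by an HA epitope (annotated as a 27 nt piece of a 3xHA element, consistent with a single HA copy) and then the Edc3 fragment. The lambda N peptide binds boxB RNA hairpins, so fusions of this kind are typically used in tethering assays that recruit the protein to a boxB-containing reporter mRNA, while the HA tag allows detection or immunoprecipitation. A vector-derived V5 tag lies downstream, but the record does not say whether it is in frame with the insert, and an SV40 polyadenylation signal follows. The depositor notes one silent and three amino-acid differences from the UniProt reference, but the listed positions fall outside residues 441–680 and so may not apply to this fragment. The depositor sequence may be theoretical.
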