Features (pLannotate 1.2.2; 11 found; start..end, strand, type, name):
     56..2568    +  promoter       Ac5 promoter: Drosophila melanogaster actin 5C promoter
   2588..2653    +  CDS            N (fragment): REGN_LAMBD - Experimental evidence at protein level: Swiss-Prot protein existence level 1. Plays a role as a transcriptional antitermination factor that allows the virus to initiate its lytic phase. Activates expression of the delayed viral early genes by modifying host RNA polymerase (RNAP) into a form that is resistant to termination signals. This antitermination function requires the host NusA protein which serves to stabilize the interaction between antitermination protein N and host RNA polymerase. From Escherichia phage lambda (Bacteriophage lambda).
   2678..2704    +  CDS            3xHA (fragment): three tandem HA epitope tags
   2711..3442    +  CDS            Edc3 (fragment): EDC3_DROME - Experimental evidence at protein level: Swiss-Prot protein existence level 1. In the process of mRNA degradation, may play a role in mRNA decapping. From Drosophila melanogaster (Fruit fly).
   3481..3522    +  CDS            V5 tag: epitope tag from simian virus 5
   3622..3756    -  polyA_signal   SV40 poly(A) signal: SV40 polyadenylation signal
   3779..3863    -  CDS            large T antigen (fragment): large T antigen from SV40 (simian virus 40)
   3864..4334    +  CDS            TcR (fragment): tetracycline efflux protein; tet; confers resistance to tetracycline
   4378..4966    -  rep_origin     ori: high-copy-number ColE1/pMB1/pBR322/pUC origin of replication
   5137..5997    -  CDS            AmpR: β-lactamase; bla; confers resistance to ampicillin, carbenicillin, and related antibiotics
   5998..6102    -  promoter       AmpR promoter: bla
>Addgene plasmid #146130 | pAc5.1B-lambdaN-HA-DmEDC3_441-680_D | depositor full sequence | sequence record 288575 | Full Sequence
CTTCAAGGAATTAATTCTATATTCTAAAAACACAAATGATACTTCTAAAAAAAATCATGAATGGCATCAA
CTCTGAATCAAATCTTTGCAGATGCACCTACTTCTCATTTCCACTGTCACATCATTTTTCCAGATCTCGC
TGCCTGTTATGTGGCCCACAAACCAAGACACGTTTTATGGCCATTAAAGCTGGCTGATCGTCGCCAAACA
CCAAATACATATCAATATGTACATTCGAGAAAGAAGCGATCAAAGAAGCGTCTTCGGGCGAGTAGGAGAA
TGCGGAGGAGAAGGAGAACGAGCTGATCTAGTATCTCTCCACAATCCAATGCCAACTGACCAACTGGCCA
TATTCGGAGCAATTTGAAGCCAATTTCCATCGCCTGGCGATCGCTCCATTCTTGGCTATATGTTTTTCAC
CGTTCCCGGGGCCATTTTCAAAGACTCGTCGGTAAGATAAGATTGTGTCACTCGCTGTCTCTCTTCATTT
GTCGAAGAATGCTGAGGAATTTCGCGATGACGTCGGCGAGTATTTTGAAGAATGAGAATAATTTGTATTT
ATACGAAAATCAGTTAGTGGAATTTTCTACAAAAACATGTTATCTATAGATAATTTTGTTGCAAAATATG
TTGACTATGACAAAGATTGTATGTATATACCTTTAATGTATTCTCATTTTCTTATGTATTTATAATGGCA
ATGATGATACTGATGATATTTTAAGATGATGCCAGACCACAGGCTGATTTCTGCGTCTTTTGCCGAACGC
AGTGCATGTGCGGTTGTTGTTTTTTGGAATAGTTTCAATTTTCGGACTGTCCGCTTTGATTTCAGTTTCT
TGGCTTATTCAAAAAGCAAAGTAAAGCCAAAAAAGCGAGATGGCAATACCAAATGCGGCAAAACGGTAGT
GGAAGGAAAGGGGTGCGGGGCAGCGGAAGGAAGGGTGGGGCGGGGCGTGGCGGGGTCTGTGGCTGGGCGC
GACGTCACCGACGTTGGAGCCACTCCTTTGACCATGTGTGCGTGTGTGTATTATTCGTGTCTCGCCACTC
GCCGGTTGTTTTTTTCTTTTTATCTCGCTCTCTCTAGCGCCATCTCGTACGCATGCTCAACGCACCGCAT
GTTGCCGTGTCCTTTATGCGTCATTTTGGCTCGAAATAGGCAATTATTTAAACAAAGATTAGTCAACGAA
AACGCTAAAATAAATAAGTCTACAATATGGTTACTTATTGCCATGTGTGTGCAGCCAACGATAGCAACAA
AAGCAACAACACAGTGGCTTTCCCTCTTTCACTTTTTGTTTGCAAGCGCGTGCGAGCAAGACGGCACGAC
CGGCAAACGCAATTACGCTGACAAAGAGCAGACGAAGTTTTGGCCGAAAAACATCAAGGCGCCTGATACG
AATGCATTTGCAATAACAATTGCGATATTTAATATTGTTTATGAAGCTGTTTGACTTCAAAACACACAAA
AAAAAAAATAAAACAAATTATTTGAAAGAGAATTAGGAATCGGACAGCTTATCGTTACGGGCTAACAGCA
CACCGAGACGAAATAGCTTACCTGACGTCACAGCCTCTGGAAGAACTGCCGCCAAGCAGAGAGAGAGAGA
AAAAGAGGGAGAGCAGCTTAGACCGCATGTGCTTGTGTGTGAGGCGTCTCTCTCTTCGTCTCCTGTTTGC
GCAAACGCATAGACTGCACTGAGAAAATCGATTACCTATTTTTTATGAATGAATATTTGCACTATTACTA
TTCAAAACTATTAAGATAGCAATCACATTCAATAGCCAAATACTATACCACCTGAGCGATGCAACGAAAT
GATCAATTTGAGCAAAAATGCTGCATATTTAGGACGGCATCATTATAGAAATGCTTCTTGCTGTGTACTT
TTCTCTCGTCTGGCAGCTGTTTCGCCGTTATTGTTAAAACCGGCTTAAGTTAGGTGTGTTTTCTACGACT
AGTGATGCCCCTACTAGAAGATGTGTGTTGCACAAATGTCCCTGAATAACCAATTTGAAGTGCAGATAGC
AGTAAACGTAAGCTAATATGAATATTATTTAACTGTAATGTTTTAATATCGCTGGACATTACTAATAAAC
CCACTATAAACACATGTACATATGTATGTTTTGGCATACAATGAGTAGTTGGGGAAAAAATGTGTAAAAG
CACCGTGACCATCACAGCATAAAGATAACCAGCTGAAGTATCGAATATGAGTAACCCCCAAATTGAATCA
CATGCCGCAACTGATAGGACCCATGGAAGTACACTCTTCATGGCGATATACAAGACACACACAAGCACGA
ACACCCAGTTGCGGAGGAAATTCTCCGTAAATGAAAACCCAATCGGCGAACAATTCATACCCATATATGG
TAAAAGTTTTGAACGCGACTTGAGAGCGGAGAGCATTGCGGCTGATAAGGTTTTAGCGCTAAGCGGGCTT
TATAAAACGGGCTGCGGGACCAGTTTTCATATCACTACCGTTTGAGTTCTTGTGCTGTGTGGATACTCCT
CCCGACACAAAGCCGCTCCATCAGCCAGCAGTCGTCTAATCCAGAGACCCCGGATCGGGGTACCAACATG
GACGCACAAACACGACGACGTGAGCGTCGCGCTGAGAAACAAGCTCAATGGAAAGCTGCAAACGGTGGAT
CTCCTCCACATATGGCTTACCCATACGATGTTCCAGATTACGCTCCTCCAAGCTTGAATTCTGCGGGCCT
CTCTCTGCAGAGGCAGATCGACATTTTGGCGCGCGGAGCCAGTGATCTGGCCATTACACTGCTGGGCGGC
GCCAGGCGATTGACGCCGGCCAACAACCATCAGTGGCCGAAGATTGCCATCATCTGCGATGGCGGCAAAA
ATATGAGAACAATTAACATTGGAGCAGCCACAGGTCGCCAGCTGGCTTCGCATGGGCTTACTGTCCTGCT
GTACGTGGAGCAGGCCAAACTGCTGGAGCAGAACAGCAGCAGCCCAGAGATTTCATTGTTCAAGGCAACC
GACAATGTCATAGTTCACTCAGTAGACGCCTTACCCACGCCAGATCTTGTGATATTATCAACTAACACCG
CTAATTTATCGGATGCGATCAGGAAATGGCTCAGTGTAAATCGCGCTTCGGTGCTTGCCATAGACCCGCC
GCCGTGTGGCATTAATGAGGTTGCTATCAAGTACTCAATACTACCCATACTACCATTAAATGGCATATCA
ACAGCAACAACATCATCATCCTCTTCGGCTGCCGCCACACCAACTCCCATTGCTAGCACTTCGGCAGCAG
CATCGGCTACCAAATCAGCAGCATCAACGAACAATTGTGGCAAATTGTATTTATGTAATCTAGGTATACC
GGATAAATTCTATCGTGATTGTGGCATTAAGTACAAAAGTCCGTATGGACATAAATATGTGATACCGATT
CACTCAAAGGACTGAGCGGCCGCTCGAGTCTAGAGGGCCCGCGGTTCGAAGGTAAGCCTATCCCTAACCC
TCTCCTCGGTCTCGATTCTACGCGTACCGGTCATCATCACCATCACCATTGAGTTTAAACCCGCTGATCA
GCCTCGACTGTGCCTTCTAAGGCCTGAGCTCGCTGATCAGCCTCGATCGAGGATCCAGACATGATAAGAT
ACATTGATGAGTTTGGACAAACCACAACTAGAATGCAGTGAAAAAAATGCTTTATTTGTGAAATTTGTGA
TGCTATTGCTTTATTTGTAACCATTATAAGCTGCAATAAACAAGTTAACAACAACAATTGCATTCATTTT
ATGTTTCAGGTTCAGGGGGAGGTGTGGGAGGTTTTTTAAAGCAAGTAAAACCTCTACAAATGTGGTATGG
CTGATTATGATCAGTCGACCGATGCCCTTGAGAGCCTTCAACCCAGTCAGCTCCTTCCGGTGGGCGCGGG
GCATGACTATCGTCGCCGCACTTATGACTGTCTTCTTTATCATGCAACTCGTAGGACAGGTGCCGGCAGC
GCTCTGGGTCATTTTCGGCGAGGACCGCTTTCGCTGGAGCGCGACGATGATCGGCCTGTCGCTTGCGGTA
TTCGGAATCTTGCACGCCCTCGCTCAAGCCTTCGTCACTGGTCCCGCCACCAAACGTTTCGGCGAGAAGC
AGGCCATTATCGCCGGCATGGCGGCCGACGCGCTGGGCTACGTCTTGCTGGCGTTCGCGACGCGAGGCTG
GATGGCCTTCCCCATTATGATTCTTCTCGCTTCCGGCGGCATCGGGATGCCCGCGTTGCAGGCCATGCTG
TCCAGGCAGGTAGATGACGACCATCAGGGACAGCTTCAAGGATCGCTCGCGGCTCTTACCAGCCAGCAAA
AGGCCAGGAACCGTAAAAAGGCCGCGTTGCTGGCGTTTTTCCATAGGCTCCGCCCCCCTGACGAGCATCA
CAAAAATCGACGCTCAAGTCAGAGGTGGCGAAACCCGACAGGACTATAAAGATACCAGGCGTTTCCCCCT
GGAAGCTCCCTCGTGCGCTCTCCTGTTCCGACCCTGCCGCTTACCGGATACCTGTCCGCCTTTCTCCCTT
CGGGAAGCGTGGCGCTTTCTCAATGCTCACGCTGTAGGTATCTCAGTTCGGTGTAGGTCGTTCGCTCCAA
GCTGGGCTGTGTGCACGAACCCCCCGTTCAGCCCGACCGCTGCGCCTTATCCGGTAACTATCGTCTTGAG
TCCAACCCGGTAAGACACGACTTATCGCCACTGGCAGCAGCCACTGGTAACAGGATTAGCAGAGCGAGGT
ATGTAGGCGGTGCTACAGAGTTCTTGAAGTGGTGGCCTAACTACGGCTACACTAGAAGGACAGTATTTGG
TATCTGCGCTCTGCTGAAGCCAGTTACCTTCGGAAAAAGAGTTGGTAGCTCTTGATCCGGCAAACAAACC
ACCGCTGGTAGCGGTGGTTTTTTTGTTTGCAAGCAGCAGATTACGCGCAGAAAAAAAGGATCTCAAGAAG
ATCCTTTGATCTTTTCTACGGGGTCTGACGCTCAGTGGAACGAAAACTCACGTTAAGGGATTTTGGTCAT
GAGATTATCAAAAAGGATCTTCACCTAGATCCTTTTAAATTAAAAATGAAGTTTTAAATCAATCTAAAGT
ATATATGAGTAAACTTGGTCTGACAGTTACCAATGCTTAATCAGTGAGGCACCTATCTCAGCGATCTGTC
TATTTCGTTCATCCATAGTTGCCTGACTCCCCGTCGTGTAGATAACTACGATACGGGAGGGCTTACCATC
TGGCCCCAGTGCTGCAATGATACCGCGAGACCCACGCTCACCGGCTCCAGATTTATCAGCAATAAACCAG
CCAGCCGGAAGGGCCGAGCGCAGAAGTGGTCCTGCAACTTTATCCGCCTCCATCCAGTCTATTAATTGTT
GCCGGGAAGCTAGAGTAAGTAGTTCGCCAGTTAATAGTTTGCGCAACGTTGTTGCCATTGCTGCAGGCAT
CGTGGTGTCACGCTCGTCGTTTGGTATGGCTTCATTCAGCTCCGGTTCCCAACGATCAAGGCGAGTTACA
TGATCCCCCATGTTGTGCAAAAAAGCGGTTAGCTCCTTCGGTCCTCCGATCGTTGTCAGAAGTAAGTTGG
CCGCAGTGTTATCACTCATGGTTATGGCAGCACTGCATAATTCTCTTACTGTCATGCCATCCGTAAGATG
CTTTTCTGTGACTGGTGAGTACTCAACCAAGTCATTCTGAGAATAGTGTATGCGGCGACCGAGTTGCTCT
TGCCCGGCGTCAACACGGGATAATACCGCGCCACATAGCAGAACTTTAAAAGTGCTCATCATTGGAAAAC
GTTCTTCGGGGCGAAAACTCTCAAGGATCTTACCGCTGTTGAGATCCAGTTCGATGTAACCCACTCGTGC
ACCCAACTGATCTTCAGCATCTTTTACTTTCACCAGCGTTTCTGGGTGAGCAAAAACAGGAAGGCAAAAT
GCCGCAAAAAAGGGAATAAGGGCGACACGGAAATGTTGAATACTCATACTCTTCCTTTTTCAATATTATT
GAAGCATTTATCAGGGTTATTGTCTCATGAGCGGATACATATTTGAATGTATTTAGAAAAATAAACAAAT
AGGGGTTCCGCGCACATTTCCCCGAAAAGTGCCACCTGACGTCTAAGAAACCATTATTATCATGACATTA
ACCTATAAAAATAGGCGTATCACGAGGCCCTTTCGT
